>Addgene plasmid #106278 | pSBbi-FoxO1_1R_10A_3D | depositor full sequence | sequence record 201200 | Theoretical sequence
AATTTTAACAAAATATTAACGCTTACAATTTCCTGATGCGGTATTTTCTCCTTACGCATCTGTGCGGTAT
TTCACACCGCATCAGGTGGCACTTTTCGGGGAAATGTGCGCGGAACCCCTATTTGTTTATTTTTCTAAAT
ACATTCAAATATGTATCCGCTCATGAGACAATAACCCTGATAAATGCTTCAATAATATTGAAAAAGGAAG
AGTATGAGTATTCAACATTTCCGTGTCGCCCTTATTCCCTTTTTTGCGGCATTTTGCCTTCCTGTTTTTG
CTCACCCAGAAACGCTGGTGAAAGTAAAAGATGCTGAAGATCAGTTGGGTGCACGAGTGGGTTACATCGA
ACTGGATCTCAACAGCGGTAAGATCCTTGAGAGTTTTCGCCCCGAAGAACGTTTTCCAATGATGAGCACT
TTTAAAGTTCTGCTATGTGGCGCGGTATTATCCCGTATTGACGCCGGGCAAGAGCAACTCGGTCGCCGCA
TACACTATTCTCAGAATGACTTGGTTGAGTACTCACCAGTCACAGAAAAGCATCTTACGGATGGCATGAC
AGTAAGAGAATTATGCAGTGCTGCCATAACCATGAGTGATAACACTGCGGCCAACTTACTTCTGACAACG
ATCGGAGGACCGAAGGAGCTAACCGCTTTTTTGCACAACATGGGGGATCATGTAACTCGCCTTGATCGTT
GGGAACCGGAGCTGAATGAAGCCATACCAAACGACGAGCGTGACACCACGATGCCTGTAGCAATGGCAAC
AACGTTGCGCAAACTATTAACTGGCGAACTACTTACTCTAGCTTCCCGGCAACAATTAATAGACTGGATG
GAGGCGGATAAAGTTGCAGGACCACTTCTGCGCTCGGCCCTTCCGGCTGGCTGGTTTATTGCTGATAAAT
CTGGAGCCGGTGAGCGTGGGTCTCGCGGTATCATTGCAGCACTGGGGCCAGATGGTAAGCCCTCCCGTAT
CGTAGTTATCTACACGACGGGGAGTCAGGCAACTATGGATGAACGAAATAGACAGATCGCTGAGATAGGT
GCCTCACTGATTAAGCATTGGTAACTGTCAGACCAAGTTTACTCATATATACTTTAGATTGATTTAAAAC
TTCATTTTTAATTTAAAAGGATCTAGGTGAAGATCCTTTTTGATAATCTCATGACCAAAATCCCTTAACG
TGAGTTTTCGTTCCACTGAGCGTCAGACCCCGTAGAAAAGATCAAAGGATCTTCTTGAGATCCTTTTTTT
CTGCGCGTAATCTGCTGCTTGCAAACAAAAAAACCACCGCTACCAGCGGTGGTTTGTTTGCCGGATCAAG
AGCTACCAACTCTTTTTCCGAAGGTAACTGGCTTCAGCAGAGCGCAGATACCAAATACTGTTCTTCTAGT
GTAGCCGTAGTTAGGCCACCACTTCAAGAACTCTGTAGCACCGCCTACATACCTCGCTCTGCTAATCCTG
TTACCAGTGGCTGCTGCCAGTGGCGATAAGTCGTGTCTTACCGGGTTGGACTCAAGACGATAGTTACCGG
ATAAGGCGCAGCGGTCGGGCTGAACGGGGGGTTCGTGCACACAGCCCAGCTTGGAGCGAACGACCTACAC
CGAACTGAGATACCTACAGCGTGAGCTATGAGAAAGCGCCACGCTTCCCGAAGGGAGAAAGGCGGACAGG
TATCCGGTAAGCGGCAGGGTCGGAACAGGAGAGCGCACGAGGGAGCTTCCAGGGGGAAACGCCTGGTATC
TTTATAGTCCTGTCGGGTTTCGCCACCTCTGACTTGAGCGTCGATTTTTGTGATGCTCGTCAGGGGGGCG
GAGCCTATGGAAAAACGCCAGCAACGCGGCCTTTTTACGGTTCCTGGCCTTTTGCTGGCCTTTTGCTCAC
ATGTTCTTTCCTGCGTTATCCCCTGATTCTGTGGATAACCGTATTACCGCCTTTGAGTGAGCTGATACCG
CTCGCCGCAGCCGAACGACCGAGCGCAGCGAGTCAGTGAGCGAGGAAGCGGATCCCTATACAGTTGAAGT
CGGAAGTTTACATACACCTTAGCCAAATACATTTAAACTCACTTTTTCACAATTCCTGACATTTAATCCT
AGTAAAAATTCCCTGTCTTAGGTCAGTTAGGATCACCACTTTATTTTAAGAATGTGAAATATCAGAATAA
TAGTAGAGAGAATGATTCATTTCAGCTTTTATTTCTTTCATCACATTCCCAGTGGGTCAGAAGTTTACAT
ACACTCGACTCCTCTGCAGAATGCGGCGATGTTTCGGTAAGGGGTCCCGAGTAGCTAGTTCATGGCAGCC
AGCATATGGCATATGTTGCCAAACTCTAAACCAAATACTCATTCTGATGTTTTAAATGATTTGCCCTCCC
ATATGTCCTTCCGAGTGAGAGACACAAAAAATTCCAACACACTATTGCAATGAAAATAAATTTCCTTTAT
TAGCCAGAAGTCAGATGCTCAAGGGGCTTCATGATGTCCCCATAATTTTTGGCAGAGGGAAAAAGATCTC
AGTGGTATTTGTGAGCCAGGGCATTGGCCACACCAGCCACCACCTTCTGATAGGCAGCCTGCACCTGAGG
AGTGAATTCACGACAGGCCTTCGAATCAGGCACCGGGCTTGCGGGTCATGCACCAGGTGCGCGGTCCTTC
GGGCACCTCGACGTCGGCGGTGACGGTGAAGCCGAGCCGCTCGTAGAAGGGGAGGTTGCGGGGCGCGGAG
GTCTCCAGGAAGGCGGGCACCCCGGCGCGCTCGGCCGCCTCCACTCCGGGGAGCACGACGGCGCTGCCCA
GACCCTTGCCCTGGTGGTCGGGCGAGACGCCGACGGTGGCCAGGAACCACGCGGGCTCCTTGGGCCGGTG
CGGCGCCAGGAGGCCTTCCATCTGTTGCTGCGCGGCCAGCCGGGAACCGCTCAACTCGGCCATGCGCGGG
CCGATCTCGGCGAACACCGCCCCCGCTTCGACGCTCTCCGGCGTGGTCCAGACCGCCACCGCGGCGCCGT
CGTCCGCGACCCACACCTTGCCGATGTCGAGCCCGACGCGCGTGAGGAAGAGTTCTTGCAGCTCGGTGAC
CCGCTCGATGTGGCGGTCCGGATCGACGGTGTGGCGCGTGGCGGGGTAGTCGGCGAACGCGGCGGCGAGG
GTGCGTACGGCCCTGGGGACGTCGTCGCGGGTGGCGAGGCGCACCGTGGGCTTGTACTCGGTCATGGGGC
CAGGATTCTCCTCGACGTCACCAGCCTGCTTCAGCAGGCTGAAGTTAGTAGCTCCACTGCCCTTGTACAG
ATCCAGTTTAGCACGCTTAGCTGCAGGCTCGTCCATGCCGCCGGTGGAGTGGCGGCCCTCGGCGCGTTCG
TACTGTTCCACGATGGTGTAGTCCTCGTTGTGGGAGGTGATGTCCAACTTGATGTTGACGTTGTAGGCGC
CGGGCAGCTGCACGGGCTTCTTGGCCTTGTAGGTGGTCTTGACCTCAGCGTCGTAGTGGCCGCCGTCCTT
CAGCTTCAGCCTCTGCTTGATCTCGCCCTTCAGGGCGCCGTCCTCGGGGTACATCCGCTCGGAGGAGGCC
TCCCAGCCCATGGTCTTCTTCTGCATTACGGGGCCGTCGGAGGGGAAGTTGGTGCCGCGCAGCTTCACCT
TGTAGATGAACTCGCCGTCCTGCAGGGAGGAGTCCTGGGTCACGGTCACCACGCCGCCGTCCTCGAAGTT
CATCACGCGCTCCCACTTGAAGCCCTCGGGGAAGGACAGCTTCAAGTAGTCGGGGATGTCGGCGGGGTGC
TTCACGTAGGCCTTGGAGCCGTACATGAACTGAGGGGACAGGATGTCCCAGGCGAAGGGCAGGGGGCCAC
CCTTGGTCACCTTCAGCTTGGCGGTCTGGGTGCCCTCGTAGGGGCGGCCCTCGCCCTCGCCCTCGATCTC
GAACTCGTGGCCGTTCACGGAGCCCTCCATGTGCACCTTGAAGCGCATGAACTCCTTGATGATGGCCATG
TTATCCTCCTCGCCCTTGCTCACCTTCCGCTTTTTCTTAGGACTCATGGTGGCACTAGTGTCTACGGCTA
TATACCTTGAAACAGGGGCGGCAGAAGTGACGCAACGCGGTTGCGCGGACGGCTTCCTGTGTTTTCATTG
GTCGAAGCGTTCTGCGCGTGCGCAGAGATTCCCCAGGGAAGGCGGGCCCTCTTCCGAATGTCCAATCCGG
ACATTCTTCCGGTTGGACCTCCGCGGTCAGCGCTGTGCCCGGCGAGAGATCACGTGGGGCGCGGAGGCGG
TGCTGCTGGGGCACGGCCGTCCAGCCTCGGCGGCCATATTTTTGAGGGGCTGTTCATCTCGTTCACACGC
TCTGTCCGCCATGTTTGTGAGTGGAAGCGCCATTACCCCTTCAAGCGACTGAAGGCTGCAGGGCCTCTGG
TGGCCCGCATGGGGAGACCAGACCCGCCAGGCCCGCCTTTCCGCACTCAGTCCGGGCTTACTTTATTTTG
TGAGACAGGGTCTCGCCTAGAGGCTCCGGTGCCCGTCAGTGGGCAGAGCGCACATCGCCCACAGTCCCCG
AGAAGTTGGGGGGAGGGGTCGGCAATTGAACCGGTGCCTAGAGAAGGTGGCGCGGGGTAAACTGGGAAAG
TGATGTCGTGTACTGGCTCCGCCTTTTTCCCGAGGGTGGGGGAGAACCGTATATAAGTGCAGTAGTCGCC
GTGAACGTTCTTTTTCGCAACGGGTTTGCCGCCAGAACACAGGTAAGTGCCGTGTGTGGTTCCCGCGGGC
CTGGCCTCTTTACGGGTTATGGCCCTTGCGTGCCTTGAATTACTTCCACGCCCCTGGCTGCAGTACGTGA
TTCTTGATCCCGAGCTTCGGGTTGGAAGTGGGTGGGAGAGTTCGAGGCCTTGCGCTTAAGGAGCCCCTTC
GCCTCGTGCTTGAGTTGAGGCTTGGCCTGGGCGCTGGGGCCGCCGCGTGCGAATCTGGTGGCACCTTCGC
GCCTGTCTCGCTGCTTTCGATAAGTCTCTAGCCATTTAAAATTTTTGATGACCTGCTGCGACGCTTTTTT
TCTGGCAAGATAGTCTTGTAAATGCGGGCCAAGATCTGCACACTGGTATTTCGGTTTTTGGGGCCGCGGG
CGGCGACGGGGCCCGTGCGTCCCAGCGCACATGTTCGGCGAGGCGGGGCCTGCGAGCGCGGCCACCGAGA
ATCGGACGGGGGTAGTCTCAAGCTGGCCGGCCTGCTCTGGTGCCTGGCCTCGCGCCGCCGTGTATCGCCC
CGCCCTGGGCGGCAAGGCTGGCCCGGTCGGCACCAGTTGCGTGAGCGGAAAGATGGCCGCTTCCCGGCCC
TGCTGCAGGGAGCTCAAAATGGAGGACGCGGCGCTCGGGAGAGCGGGCGGGTGAGTCACCCACACAAAGG
AAAAGGGCCTTTCCGTCCTCAGCCGTCGCTTCATGTGACTCCACGGAGTACCGGGCGCCGTCCAGGCACC
TCGATTAGTTCTCGAGCTTTTGGAGTACGTCGTCTTTAGGTTGGGGGGAGGGGTTTTATGCGATGGAGTT
TCCCCACACTGAGTGGGTGGAGACTGAAGTTAGGCCAGCTTGGCACTTGATGTAATTCTCCTTGGAATTT
GCCCTTTTTGAGTTTGGATCTTGGTTCATTCTCAAGCCTCAGACAGTGGTTCAAAGTTTTTTTCTTCCAT
TTCAGGTGTCGTGAGGAATTTCGACATTTAAATTTAATTAAACCATGGCAGAGGCTCCCCAGGTGGTGGA
GACCGACCCGGACTTCGAGCCGCTGCCCCGGCAGCGCTCCTGTACCTGGCCGCTGCCCAGGCCGGAGTTT
AACCAGTCCAACTCGACCACCTCCAGTCCGGCGCCGTCGGGCGGCGCGGCCGCCAACCCCGACGCCGCGG
CGAGCCTGGCCTCGGCGTCCGCTGTCAGCACCGACTTTATGAGCAACCTGAGCCTGCTGGAGGAGAGTGA
GGACTTCGCGCGGGCGCCAGGCTGCGTGGCCGTGGCGGCGGCGGCTGCGGCCAGCAGGGGCCTGTGCGGG
GACTTCCAGGGCCCCGAGGCGGGCTGCGTGCACCCAGCGCCGCCACAGCCCCCACCGACCGGGCCGCTGT
CGCAGCCCCCACCCGTGCCTCCCTCCGCTGCCGCCGCCGCGGGGCCACTCGCGGGACAGCCGCGCAAGAC
CAGCTCGTCGCGCCGCAACGCGTGGGGCAACCTGTCGTACGCCGACCTCATCACCAAGGCCATCGAGAGC
TCAGCCGAGAAGAGGCTCACCCTGTCGCAGATCTACGAGTGGATGGTGAAGAGCGTGCCCTACTTCAAGG
ATAAGGGCGACAGCAACAGCTCGGCGGGCTGGAAGAATGCAATTCGCCGCAATCTAGCCCTTCACAGCAA
GTTTATTCGAGTGCAGAATGAAGGAACTGGAAAGAGTTCTTGGTGGATGCTCAATCCAGAGGGAGGCAAG
AGCGGAAAAGCTCCCCGGAGAAGAGCTGCGTCCATGGACAACAACAGTAAATTTGCTAAGAGCCGAGGGC
GGGCTGCTAAGAAAAAAGCATCTCTCCAGTCTGGGCAAGAGGGTCCTGGAGACGCTCCTGGGTCTCAGTT
TTCTAAGTGGCCTGCGGCTCCTGGGGCTCACGCTAACGATGACTTTGATAACTGGAGTACATTTCGTCCT
CGAACCAGCTCAAATGCTAGTACTATCAGTGGGAGAGATGATGACATTATGACAGAGCAGGATGACCTGG
GAGATGGGGACGTGCATTCCCTGGTGTATCCACCCTCTGCTGCCAAGATGGCGTCTACGCTGCCCAGTCT
GTCTGAAATCAGCAATCCAGAAAACATGGAGAACCTTCTGGATAATCTCAACCTTCTCTCGGCTCCAACA
TCTTTAACTGTGTCCACCCAGTCCGCTCCTGGCAGCATGATGCAGCAGGCACCAAGCTTCCCACACAGTG
TCAAGACTACAACACACAGCTGGGTGTCAGGAGGATCTATGGTGAGCAAGGGCGAGGAGCTGTTCACCGG
GGTGGTGCCCATCCTGGTCGAGCTGGACGGCGACGTAAACGGCCACAAGTTCAGCGTCCGCGGCGAGGGC
GAGGGCGATGCCACCAACGGCAAGCTGACCCTGAAGTTCATCTGCACCACCGGCAAGCTGCCCGTGCCCT
GGCCCACCCTCGTGACCACCTTCGGCTACGGCGTGGCCTGCTTCAGCCGCTACCCCGACCACATGAAGCA
GCACGACTTCTTCAAGTCCGCCATGCCCGAAGGCTACGTCCAGGAGCGCACCATCTCTTTCAAGGACGAC
GGTACCTACAAGACCCGCGCCGAGGTGAAGTTCGAGGGCGACACCCTGGTGAACCGCATCGAGCTGAAGG
GCATCGACTTCAAGGAGGACGGCAACATCCTGGGGCACAAGCTGGAGTACAACTTCAACAGCCACTACGT
CTATATCACAGCCGACAAGCAGAAGAACAGCATCAAGGCTAACTTCAAGATCCGCCACAACGTTGAGGAC
GGCAGCGTGCAGCTCGCCGACCACTACCAGCAGAACACCCCCATCGGCGACGGCCCCGTGCTGCTGCCCG
ACAACCACTACCTGAGCCATCAGTCCGCCCTGAGCAAAGACCCCAACGAGAAGCGCGATCACATGGTCCT
GCTGGAGTTCGTGACCGCTGCCGGAATCACACTGGGATCCTCTCTCGAGGTCTAGAGCTCGCTGATCAGC
CTCGACTGTGCCTTCTAGTTGCCAGCCATCTGTTGTTTGCCCCTCCCCCGTGCCTTCCTTGACCCTGGAA
GGTGCCACTCCCACTGTCCTTTCCTAATAAAATGAGGAAATTGCATCGCATTGTCTGAGTAGGTGTCATT
CTATTCTGGGGGGTGGGGTGGGGCAGGACAGCAAGGGGGAGGATTGGGAAGACAATAGCAGGCATGCTGG
GGATGCGGTGGGCTCTATGGCTTCTGAGGCGGAAAGAACCAGCTGGGCCTACTAGATAGCGGACCCCTTA
CCGAAACATCGCCGCATTCTGCAGAGGAGTCGAACTTAGTGTATGTAAACTTCTGACCCACTGGAATTGT
GATACAGTGAATTATAAGTGAAATAATCTGTCTGTAAACAATTGTTGGAAAAATGACTTGTGTCATGCAC
AAAGTAGATGTCCTAACTGACTTGCCAAAACTATTGTTTGTTAACAAGAAATTTGTGGAGTAGTTGAAAA
ACGAGTTTTAATGACTCCAACTTAAGTGTATGTAAACTTCCGACTTCAACTGTATAGGGATCC
Features (pLannotate 1.2.2; 16 found; start..end, strand, type, name):
      1..31      +  rep_origin     M13 ori (fragment): M13 bacteriophage origin of replication; arrow indicates direction of (+) strand synthesis
     32..82      -  misc_feature   bom (fragment): basis of mobility region from pBR322
    109..213     +  promoter       AmpR promoter: bla
    214..1074    +  CDS            AmpR: β-lactamase; bla; confers resistance to ampicillin, carbenicillin, and related antibiotics
   1245..1833    +  rep_origin     ori: high-copy-number ColE1/pMB1/pBR322/pUC origin of replication
   2396..2451    -  polyA_signal   β-globin poly(A) signal: rabbit β-globin polyadenylation signal (Gil and Proudfoot, 1987)
   2522..2602    -  CDS            HBB (fragment): HBB_PONPY - Experimental evidence at transcript level: Swiss-Prot protein existence level 2. Involved in oxygen transport from the lung to the various peripheral tissues. From Pongo pygmaeus (Bornean orangutan).
   2616..3215    -  CDS            PuroR: puromycin N-acetyltransferase; pac from Streptomyces alboniger; confers resistance to puromycin
   3317..4014    -  CDS            mCherry (fragment): monomeric derivative of DsRed fluorescent protein (Shaner et al., 2004) mammalian codon-optimized
   4521..4732    +  promoter       EF-1α core promoter: core promoter for human elongation factor EF-1α
   4733..4846    +  intron         EF-1α intron A (fragment): intron upstream of the start codon of human EF-1α
   5472..5675    +  intron         EF-1α intron A: truncated intron upstream of the start codon of human EF-1α
   5715..6920    +  CDS            Foxo1 (fragment): FOXO1_MOUSE - Also known as Fkhr, Foxo1a. Experimental evidence at protein level: Swiss-Prot protein existence level 1. Transcription factor that is the main target of insulin signaling and regulates metabolic homeostasis in response to oxidative stress (PubMed:12754525, PubMed:15184386, PubMed:15220471, PubMed:16917544, PubMed:17090532, PubMed:17627282, PubMed:17681146, PubMed:20519497, PubMed:20668652, PubMed:21196578, PubMed:21335550, PubMed:21471200, PubMed:22298775, PubMed:22417654, PubMed:22510882). Binds to the insulin response element (IRE) with consensus sequence 5'- TT[G/A]TTTTG-3' a
   6969..7667    +  CDS            dClover2: dClover2 is a fluorescent protein published in 2016, derived from Aequorea victoria. It is reported to be a dimer.
   7706..7930    +  polyA_signal   bGH poly(A) signal: bovine growth hormone polyadenylation signal
   7934..7955    +  promoter       SV40 promoter (fragment): SV40 enhancer and early promoter
