>Addgene plasmid #106278 | pSBbi-FoxO1_1R_10A_3D | addgene full sequence | sequence record 205984 | Addgene NGS Result
TTCACACGCTCTGTCCGCCATGTTTGTGAGTGGAAGCGCCATTACCCCTTCAAGCGACTGAAGGCTGCAG
GGCCTCTGGTGGCCCGCATGGGGAGACCAGACCCGCCAGGCCCGCCTTTCCGCACTCAGTCCGGGCTTAC
TTTATTTTGTGAGACAGGGTCTCGCCTAGAGGCTCCGGTGCCCGTCAGTGGGCAGAGCGCACATCGCCCA
CAGTCCCCGAGAAGTTGGGGGGAGGGGTCGGCAATTGAACCGGTGCCTAGAGAAGGTGGCGCGGGGTAAA
CTGGGAAAGTGATGTCGTGTACTGGCTCCGCCTTTTTCCCGAGGGTGGGGGAGAACCGTATATAAGTGCA
GTAGTCGCCGTGAACGTTCTTTTTCGCAACGGGTTTGCCGCCAGAACACAGGTAAGTGCCGTGTGTGGTT
CCCGCGGGCCTGGCCTCTTTACGGGTTATGGCCCTTGCGTGCCTTGAATTACTTCCACGCCCCTGGCTGC
AGTACGTGATTCTTGATCCCGAGCTTCGGGTTGGAAGTGGGTGGGAGAGTTCGAGGCCTTGCGCTTAAGG
AGCCCCTTCGCCTCGTGCTTGAGTTGAGGCCTGGCTTGGGCGCTGGGGCCGCCGCGTGCGAATCTGGTGG
CACCTTCGCGCCTGTCTCGCTGCTTTCGATAAGTCTCTAGCCATTTAAAATTTTTGATGACCTGCTGCGA
CGCTTTTTTTCTGGCAAGATAGTCTTGTAAATGCGGGCCAAGATCTGCACACTGGTATTTCGGTTTTTGG
GGCCGCGGGCGGCGACGGGGCCCGTGCGTCCCAGCGCACATGTTCGGCGAGGCGGGGCCTGCGAGCGCGG
CCACCGAGAATCGGACGGGGGTAGTCTCAAGCTGGCCGGCCTGCTCTGGTGCCTGGCCTCGCGCCGCCGT
GTATCGCCCCGCCCTGGGCGGCAAGGCTGGCCCGGTCGGCACCAGTTGCGTGAGCGGAAAGATGGCCGCT
TCCCGGCCCTGCTGCAGGGAGCTCAAAATGGAGGACGCGGCGCTCGGGAGAGCGGGCGGGTGAGTCACCC
ACACAAAGGAAAAGGGCCTTTCCGTCCTCAGCCGTCGCTTCATGTGACTCCACGGAGTACCGGGCGCCGT
CCAGGCACCTCGATTAGTTCTCGAGCTTTTGGAGTACGTCGTCTTTAGGTTGGGGGGAGGGGTTTTATGC
GATGGAGTTTCCCCACACTGAGTGGGTGGAGACTGAAGTTAGGCCAGCTTGGCACTTGATGTAATTCTCC
TTGGAATTTGCCCTTTTTGAGTTTGGATCTTGGTTCATTCTCAAGCCTCAGACAGTGGTTCAAAGTTTTT
TTCTTCCATTTCAGGTGTCGTGAGGAATTTCGACATTTAAATTTAATTAAACCATGGCAGAGGCTCCCCA
GGTGGTGGAGACCGACCCGGACTTCGAGCCGCTGCCCCGGCAGCGCTCCTGTACCTGGCCGCTGCCCAGG
CCGGAGTTTAACCAGTCCAACTCGACCACCTCCAGTCCGGCGCCGTCGGGCGGCGCGGCCGCCAACCCCG
ACGCCGCGGCGAGCCTGGCCTCGGCGTCCGCTGTCAGCACCGACTTTATGAGCAACCTGAGCCTGCTGGA
GGAGAGTGAGGACTTCGCGCGGGCGCCAGGCTGCGTGGCCGTGGCGGCGGCGGCTGCGGCCAGTAGGGGC
CTGTGCGGGGACTTCCAGGGCCCCGAGGCGGGCTGCGTGCACCCAGCGCCGCCACAGCCCCCACCGACCG
GGCCGCTGTCGCAGCCCCCACCCGTGCCTCCCTCCGCTGCCGCCGCCGCGGGGCCACTCGCGGGACAGCC
GCGCAAGACCAGCTCGTCGCGCCGCAACGCGTGGGGCAACCTGTCGTACGCCGACCTCATCACCAAGGCC
ATCGAGAGCTCAGCCGAGAAGAGGCTCACCCTGTCGCAGATCTACGAGTGGATGGTGAAGAGCGTGCCCT
ACTTCAAGGATAAGGGCGACAGCAACAGCTCGGCGGGCTGGAAGAATGCAATTCGCCGCAATCTAGCCCT
TCACAGCAAGTTTATTCGAGTGCAGAATGAAGGAACTGGAAAGAGTTCTTGGTGGATGCTCAATCCAGAG
GGAGGCAAGAGCGGAAAAGCTCCCCGGAGAAGAGCTGCGTCCATGGACAACAACAGTAAATTTGCTAAGA
GCCGAGGGCGGGCTGCTAAGAAAAAAGCATCTCTCCAGTCTGGGCAAGAGGGTCCTGGGGACGCTCCTGG
GTCTCAGTTTTCTAAGTGGCCTGCGGCTCCTGGGGCTCACGCTAACGATGACTTTGATAACTGGAGTACA
TTTCGTCCTCGAACCAGCTCAAATGCTAGTACTATCAGTGGGAGAGATGATGACATTATGACAGAGCAGG
ATGACCTGGGAGATGGGGACGTGCATTCCCTGGTGTATCCACCCTCTGCTGCCAAGATGGCGTCTACGCT
GCCCAGTCTGTCTGAAATCAGCAATCCAGAAAACATGGAGAACCTTCTGGATAATCTCAACCTTCTCTCG
GCTCCAACATCTTTAACTGTGTCCACCCAGTCCGCTCCTGGCAGCATGATGCAGCAGGCACCAAGCTTCC
CACACAGTGTCAAGACTACAACACACAGCTGGGTGTCAGGAGGATCTATGGTGAGCAAGGGCGAGGAGCT
GTTCACCGGGGTGGTGCCCATCCTGGTCGAGCTGGACGGCGACGTAAACGGCCACAAGTTCAGCGTCCGC
GGCGAGGGCGAGGGCGATGCCACCAACGGCAAGCTGACCCTGAAGTTCATCTGCACCACCGGCAAGCTGC
CCGTGCCCTGGCCCACCCTCGTGACCACCTTCGGCTACGGCGTGGCCTGCTTCAGCCGCTACCCCGACCA
CATGAAGCAGCACGACTTCTTCAAGTCCGCCATGCCCGAAGGCTACGTCCAGGAGCGCACCATCTCTTTC
AAGGACGACGGTACCTACAAGACCCGCGCCGAGGTGAAGTTCGAGGGCGACACCCTGGTGAACCGCATCG
AGCTGAAGGGCATCGACTTCAAGGAGGACGGCAACATCCTGGGGCACAAGCTGGAGTACAACTTCAACAG
CCACTACGTCTATATCACAGCCGACAAGCAGAAGAACAGCATCAAGGCTAACTTCAAGATCCGCCACAAC
GTTGAGGACGGCAGCGTGCAGCTCGCCGACCACTACCAGCAGAACACCCCCATCGGCGACGGCCCCGTGC
TGCTGCCCGACAACCACTACCTGAGCCATCAGTCCGCCCTGAGCAAAGACCCCAACGAGAAGCGCGATCA
CATGGTCCTGCTGGAGTTCGTGACCGCTGCCGGAATCACACTGGGATCCCTCGAGGTCTAGAGCTCGCTG
ATCAGCCTCGACTGTGCCTTCTAGTTGCCAGCCATCTGTTGTTTGCCCCTCCCCCGTGCCTTCCTTGACC
CTGGAAGGTGCCACTCCCACTGTCCTTTCCTAATAAAATGAGGAAATTGCATCGCATTGTCTGAGTAGGT
GTCATTCTATTCTGGGGGGTGGGGTGGGGCAGGACAGCAAGGGGGAGGATTGGGAAGACAATAGCAGGCA
TGCTGGGGATGCGGTGGGCTCTATGGCTTCTGAGGCGGAAAGAACCAGCTGGGCCTACTAGATAGCGGAC
CCCTTACCGAAACATCGCCGCATTCTGCAGAGGAGTCGAACTTAGTGTATGTAAACTTCTGACCCACTGG
AATTGTGATACAGTGAATTATAAGTGAAATAATCTGTCTGTAAACAATTGTTGGAAAAATGACTTGTGTC
ATGCACAAAGTAGATGTCCTAACTGACTTGCCAAAACTATTGTTTGTTAACAAGAAATTTGTGGAGTAGT
TGAAAAACGAGTTTTAATGACTCCAACTTAAGTGTATGTAAACTTCCGACTTCAACTGTATAGGGATCCA
ATTTTAACAAAATATTAACGCTTACAATTTCCTGATGCGGTATTTTCTCCTTACGCATCTGTGCGGTATT
TCACACCGCATCAGGTGGCACTTTTCGGGGAAATGTGCGCGGAACCCCTATTTGTTTATTTTTCTAAATA
CATTCAAATATGTATCCGCTCATGAGACAATAACCCTGATAAATGCTTCAATAATATTGAAAAAGGAAGA
GTATGAGTATTCAACATTTCCGTGTCGCCCTTATTCCCTTTTTTGCGGCATTTTGCCTTCCTGTTTTTGC
TCACCCAGAAACGCTGGTGAAAGTAAAAGATGCTGAAGATCAGTTGGGTGCACGAGTGGGTTACATCGAA
CTGGATCTCAACAGCGGTAAGATCCTTGAGAGTTTTCGCCCCGAAGAACGTTTTCCAATGATGAGCACTT
TTAAAGTTCTGCTATGTGGCGCGGTATTATCCCGTATTGACGCCGGGCAAGAGCAACTCGGTCGCCGCAT
ACACTATTCTCAGAATGACTTGGTTGAGTACTCACCAGTCACAGAAAAGCATCTTACGGATGGCATGACA
GTAAGAGAATTATGCAGTGCTGCCATAACCATGAGTGATAACACTGCGGCCAACTTACTTCTGACAACGA
TCGGAGGACCGAAGGAGCTAACCGCTTTTTTGCACAACATGGGGGATCATGTAACTCGCCTTGATCGTTG
GGAACCGGAGCTGAATGAAGCCATACCAAACGACGAGCGTGACACCACGATGCCTGTAGCAATGGCAACA
ACGTTGCGCAAACTATTAACTGGCGAACTACTTACTCTAGCTTCCCGGCAACAATTAATAGACTGGATGG
AGGCGGATAAAGTTGCAGGACCACTTCTGCGCTCGGCCCTTCCGGCTGGCTGGTTTATTGCTGATAAATC
TGGAGCCGGTGAGCGTGGGTCTCGCGGTATCATTGCAGCACTGGGGCCAGATGGTAAGCCCTCCCGTATC
GTAGTTATCTACACGACGGGGAGTCAGGCAACTATGGATGAACGAAATAGACAGATCGCTGAGATAGGTG
CCTCACTGATTAAGCATTGGTAACTGTCAGACCAAGTTTACTCATATATACTTTAGATTGATTTAAAACT
TCATTTTTAATTTAAAAGGATCTAGGTGAAGATCCTTTTTGATAATCTCATGACCAAAATCCCTTAACGT
GAGTTTTCGTTCCACTGAGCGTCAGACCCCGTAGAAAAGATCAAAGGATCTTCTTGAGATCCTTTTTTTC
TGCGCGTAATCTGCTGCTTGCAAACAAAAAAACCACCGCTACCAGCGGTGGTTTGTTTGCCGGATCAAGA
GCTACCAACTCTTTTTCCGAAGGTAACTGGCTTCAGCAGAGCGCAGATACCAAATACTGTTCTTCTAGTG
TAGCCGTAGTTAGGCCACCACTTCAAGAACTCTGTAGCACCGCCTACATACCTCGCTCTGCTAATCCTGT
TACCAGTGGCTGCTGCCAGTGGCGATAAGTCGTGTCTTACCGGGTTGGACTCAAGACGATAGTTACCGGA
TAAGGCGCAGCGGTCGGGCTGAACGGGGGGTTCGTGCACACAGCCCAGCTTGGAGCGAACGACCTACACC
GAACTGAGATACCTACAGCGTGAGCTATGAGAAAGCGCCACGCTTCCCGAAGGGAGAAAGGCGGACAGGT
ATCCGGTAAGCGGCAGGGTCGGAACAGGAGAGCGCACGAGGGAGCTTCCAGGGGGAAACGCCTGGTATCT
TTATAGTCCTGTCGGGTTTCGCCACCTCTGACTTGAGCGTCGATTTTTGTGATGCTCGTCAGGGGGGCGG
AGCCTATGGAAAAACGCCAGCAACGCGGCCTTTTTACGGTTCCTGGCCTTTTGCTGGCCTTTTGCTCACA
TGTTCTTTCCTGCGTTATCCCCTGATTCTGTGGATAACCGTATTACCGCCTTTGAGTGAGCTGATACCGC
TCGCCGCAGCCGAACGACCGAGCGCAGCGAGTCAGTGAGCGAGGAAGCGGATCCCTATACAGTTGAAGTC
GGAAGTTTACATACACCTTAGCCAAATACATTTAAACTCACTTTTTCACAATTCCTGACATTTAATCCTA
GTAAAAATTCCCTGTCTTAGGTCAGTTAGGATCACCACTTTATTTTAAGAATGTGAAATATCAGAATAAT
AGTAGAGAGAATGATTCATTTCAGCTTTTATTTCTTTCATCACATTCCCAGTGGGTCAGAAGTTTACATA
CACTCGACTCCTCTGCAGAATGCGGCGATGTTTCGGTAAGGGGTCCCGAGTAGCTAGTTCATGGCAGCCA
GCATATGGCATATGTTGCCAAACTCTAAACCAAATACTCATTCTGATGTTTTAAATGATTTGCCCTCCCA
TATGTCCTTCCGAGTGAGAGACACAAAAAATTCCAACACACTATTGCAATGAAAATAAATTTCCTTTATT
AGCCAGAAGTCAGATGCTCAAGGGGCTTCATGATGTCCCCATAATTTTTGGCAGAGGGAAAAAGATCTCA
GTGGTATTTGTGAGCCAGGGCATTGGCCACACCAGCCACCACCTTCTGATAGGCAGCCTGCACCTGAGGA
GTGAATTCACGACAGGCCTTCGAATCAGGCACCGGGCTTGCGGGTCATGCACCAGGTGCGCGGTCCTTCG
GGCACCTCGACGTCGGCGGTGACGGTGAAGCCGAGCCGCTCGTAGAAGGGGAGGTTGCGGGGCGCGGAGG
TCTCCAGGAAGGCGGGCACCCCGGCGCGCTCGGCCGCCTCCACTCCGGGGAGCACGACGGCGCTGCCCAG
ACCCTTGCCCTGGTGGTCGGGCGAGACGCCGACGGTGGCCAGGAACCACGCGGGCTCCTTGGGCCGGTGC
GGCGCCAGGAGGCCTTCCATCTGTTGCTGCGCGGCCAGCCGGGAACCGCTCAACTCGGCCATGCGCGGGC
CGATCTCGGCGAACACCGCCCCCGCTTCGACGCTCTCCGGCGTGGTCCAGACCGCCACCGCGGCGCCGTC
GTCCGCGACCCACACCTTGCCGATGTCGAGCCCGACGCGCGTGAGGAAGAGTTCTTGCAGCTCGGTGACC
CGCTCGATGTGGCGGTCCGGATCGACGGTGTGGCGCGTGGCGGGGTAGTCGGCGAACGCGGCGGCGAGGG
TGCGTACGGCCCTGGGGACGTCGTCGCGGGTGGCGAGGCGCACCGTGGGCTTGTACTCGGTCATGGGGCC
AGGATTCTCCTCGACGTCACCAGCCTGCTTCAGCAGGCTGAAGTTAGTAGCTCCACTGCCCTTGTACAGA
TCCAGTTTCGCACGCTTAGCTGCAGGCTCGTCCATGCCGCCGGTGGAGTGGCGGCCCTCGGCGCGTTCGT
ACTGTTCCACGATGGTGTAGTCCTCGTTGTGGGAGGTGATGTCCAACTTGATGTCGACGTTGTAGGCGCC
GGGCAGCTGCACGGGCTTCTTGGCCTTGTAGGTGGTCTTGACCTCAGCGTCGTAGTGGCCGCCGTCCTTC
AGCTTCAGCCTCTGCTTGATCTCGCCCTTCAGGGCGCCGTCCTCGGGGTACATCCGCTCGGAGGAGGCCT
CCCAGCCCATGGTCTTCTTCTGCATTACGGGGCCGTCGGAGGGGAAGTTGGTGCCGCGCAGCTTCACCTT
GTAGATGAACTCGCCGTCCTGCAGGGAGGAGTCCTGGGTCACGGTCACCACGCCGCCGTCCTCGAAGTTC
ATCACGCGCTCCCACTTGAAGCCCCCGGGGAAGGACAGCTTCAAGTAGTCGGGGATGTCGGCGGGGTGCT
TCACGTAGGCCTTGGAGCCGTACATGAACTGAGGGGACAGGATGTCCCAGGCGAAGGGCAGGGGGCCACC
CTTGGTCACCTTCAGCTTGGCGGTCTGGGTGCCCTCGTAGGGGCGGCCCTCGCCCTCGCCCTCGATCTCG
AACTCGTGGCCGTTCACGGAGCCCTCCATGTGCACCTTGAAGCGCATGAACTCCTTGATGATGGCCATGT
TATCCTCCTCGCCCTTGCTCACCTTCCGCTTTTTCTTAGGACTCATGGTGGCACTAGTGTCTACGGCTAT
ATACCTTGAAACAGGGGCGGCAGAAGTGACGCAACGCGGTTGCGCGGACGGCTTCCTGTGTTTTCATTGG
TCGAAGCGTTCTGCGCGTGCGCAGAGATTCCCCAGGGAAGGCGGGCCCTCTTCCGAATGTCCAATCCGGA
CATTCTTCCGGTTGGACCTCCGCGGTCAGCGCTGTGCCCGGCGAGAGATCACGTGGGGCGCGGAGGCGGT
GCTGCTGGGGCACGGCCGTCCAGCCTCGGCGGCCATATTTTTGAGGGGCTGTTCATCTCG
Features (pLannotate 1.2.2; 16 found; start..end, strand, type, name):
    190..401     +  promoter       EF-1α core promoter: core promoter for human elongation factor EF-1α
    402..515     +  intron         EF-1α intron A (fragment): intron upstream of the start codon of human EF-1α
   1141..1344    +  intron         EF-1α intron A: truncated intron upstream of the start codon of human EF-1α
   1384..2589    +  CDS            Foxo1 (fragment): FOXO1_MOUSE - Also known as Fkhr, Foxo1a. Experimental evidence at protein level: Swiss-Prot protein existence level 1. Transcription factor that is the main target of insulin signaling and regulates metabolic homeostasis in response to oxidative stress (PubMed:12754525, PubMed:15184386, PubMed:15220471, PubMed:16917544, PubMed:17090532, PubMed:17627282, PubMed:17681146, PubMed:20519497, PubMed:20668652, PubMed:21196578, PubMed:21335550, PubMed:21471200, PubMed:22298775, PubMed:22417654, PubMed:22510882). Binds to the insulin response element (IRE) with consensus sequence 5'- TT[G/A]TTTTG-3' a
   2638..3336    +  CDS            dClover2: dClover2 is a fluorescent protein published in 2016, derived from Aequorea victoria. It is reported to be a dimer.
   3372..3596    +  polyA_signal   bGH poly(A) signal: bovine growth hormone polyadenylation signal
   3600..3621    +  promoter       SV40 promoter (fragment): SV40 enhancer and early promoter
   3920..3950    +  rep_origin     M13 ori (fragment): M13 bacteriophage origin of replication; arrow indicates direction of (+) strand synthesis
   3951..4001    -  misc_feature   bom (fragment): basis of mobility region from pBR322
   4028..4132    +  promoter       AmpR promoter: bla
   4133..4993    +  CDS            AmpR: β-lactamase; bla; confers resistance to ampicillin, carbenicillin, and related antibiotics
   5164..5752    +  rep_origin     ori: high-copy-number ColE1/pMB1/pBR322/pUC origin of replication
   6315..6370    -  polyA_signal   β-globin poly(A) signal: rabbit β-globin polyadenylation signal (Gil and Proudfoot, 1987)
   6441..6521    -  CDS            HBB (fragment): HBB_PONPY - Experimental evidence at transcript level: Swiss-Prot protein existence level 2. Involved in oxygen transport from the lung to the various peripheral tissues. From Pongo pygmaeus (Bornean orangutan).
   6535..7134    -  CDS            PuroR: puromycin N-acetyltransferase; pac from Streptomyces alboniger; confers resistance to puromycin
   7236..7933    -  CDS            mCherry (fragment): monomeric derivative of DsRed fluorescent protein (Shaner et al., 2004) mammalian codon-optimized
