[The description below was written by a language model from this plasmid's Addgene catalogue record and pLannotate feature annotations shown in this document.]
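Description:
pSBbi-FoxO1_1R_10A_3D is a mammalian expression plasmid built on the pSBbi-RP backbone, a bidirectional-promoter vector from the Sleeping Beauty "pSBbi" series. It is propagated in E. coli as a high-copy plasmid through a ColE1/pUC-type origin with ampicillin resistance (AmpR), and transfected mammalian cells are selected with puromycin. The two sequence records, an NGS result of about 8.25 kb and a theoretical sequence three nucleotides longer, give the same feature set in the same order from different start points. Neither annotation calls out transposon inverted repeats or the RPBSA promoter, so those backbone elements rest on the vector name and catalogue fields rather than the feature tables.

The catalogue lists EF1a/RPBSA as the promoter for both inserts, and the two cassettes run in opposite directions. In the forward direction, an EF-1α core promoter with intron A fragments precedes a mouse Foxo1 fragment fused at its C terminus to a Clover-type green fluorescent protein (annotated as dClover2), followed by a bGH polyadenylation signal. The Foxo1 insert lacks amino acids 401–636. It also carries H212R, ten serine/threonine-to-alanine substitutions, and an L325D/S326D/P327D triple change, which matches the "1R_10A_3D" in the name. The record does not state the functional rationale for these mutations.

On the opposite strand sits NLS-mCherry-NLS-P2A-Puromycin, ending in a rabbit β-globin poly(A) signal. The P2A peptide lets a single transcript yield a nuclear-localised red marker and puromycin N-acetyltransferase as separate proteins.

The stated purpose is a fluorescent FoxO1 fusion protein. The associated publication examines single-cell responses along the IGF-PI3K-AKT signalling axis, which is consistent with use as a live-cell imaging reporter, with the nuclear mCherry as a likely nuclear reference marker.
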