Addgene plasmid #106278: pSBbi-FoxO1_1R_10A_3D
Purpose: Fluorescent fusion protein for FoxO1
Depositing lab: Laura Heiser. Depositing organization: Oregon Health & Science University. Publication: Individual Cells Can Resolve Variations in Stimulus Intensity along the IGF-PI3K-AKT Signaling Axis. Gross SM, Dane MA, Bucher E, Heiser LM. Cell Syst. 2019 Dec 18;9(6):580-588.e4. doi: 10.1016/j.cels.2019.11.005. Epub 2019 Dec 11. PubMed 31838146.
Backbone
  Vector backbone: pSBbi-RP
  Backbone size w/o insert (bp): 6625
  Vector type: Mammalian Expression
  Selectable markers: Puromycin
Growth in bacteria
  Bacterial resistance: Ampicillin, 100 μg/mL
  Growth temperature: 37°C
  Growth strain: DH5alpha
  Copy number: High Copy
Gene/Insert 1
  Gene/Insert name: Foxo1a
  Species: M. musculus (mouse)
  Insert size (bp): 1900
  Mutation: Deleted amino acids 401-636, S209A, H212R, S215A, S246A, S284A, S295A, S298A, S300A, L325D, S326D, P327D, S380A, S391A, T399A
  Entrez Gene: Foxo1 (a.k.a. Afxh, FKHR, Fkhr1, Foxo1a)
  Promoter: EF1a/RPBSA
  Tag / fusion protein: Clover fluorescent protein (C terminal on insert)
  Cloning method: Restriction Enzyme; 5′ cloning site - (unknown if destroyed); 3′ cloning site - (unknown if destroyed)
  Sequencing primers: 5′ TCAAGCCTCAGACAGTGGTTC
Gene/Insert 2
  Gene/Insert name: NLS-mCherry-NLS-P2A-Puromycin
  Insert size (bp): 1450
  Promoter: EF1a/RPBSA
  Cloning method: Restriction Enzyme; 5′ cloning site - (unknown if destroyed); 3′ cloning site - (unknown if destroyed)
  Sequencing primers: 5′ 1
Terms and licenses: Academic/Nonprofit Terms; Industry Terms: Not Available to Industry
Depositor comments: Please visit https://www.biorxiv.org/content/early/2018/07/21/373993 for BioRxiv preprint
How to cite: pSBbi-FoxO1_1R_10A_3D was a gift from Laura Heiser (Addgene plasmid # 106278 ; http://n2t.net/addgene:106278 ; RRID:Addgene_106278)
